Addgene plasmid #79719: FGFR1_HUMAN_D0
Purpose: This plasmid encodes the kinase domain of FGFR1. Intended for co-expression with YopH Phosphatase that accompanies this set to enhance bacterial kinase expression.
Depositing lab: John Chodera & Nicholas Levinson & Markus Seeliger. Depositing organization: Memorial Sloan-Kettering Cancer Center. Publication: An open library of human kinase domain constructs for automated bacterial expression. Albanese SK, Parton DL, Isik M, Rodriguez-Laureano L, Hanson SM, Behr JM, Gradia S, Jeans C, Levinson NM, Seeliger MA, Chodera JD. Biochemistry. 2018 Jul 13. doi: 10.1021/acs.biochem.7b01081. PubMed 30004690.
Backbone
  Vector backbone: pET His10 TEV LIC cloning vector (2B-T-10)
  Backbone manufacturer: Scott Gradia (Addgene plasmid # 78173)
  Vector type: Bacterial Expression
Growth in bacteria
  Bacterial resistance: Ampicillin, 100 μg/mL
  Growth temperature: 37°C
  Growth strain: DH5alpha
  Copy number: Low Copy
Gene/Insert
  Gene/Insert name: FGFR1
  Species: H. sapiens (human)
  Entrez Gene: FGFR1 (a.k.a. BFGFR, CD331, CEK, ECCL, FGFBR, FGFR-1, FLG, FLT-2, FLT2, HBGFR, HH2, HRTFDS, KAL2, N-SAM, OGD, bFGF-R-1)
  Promoter: T7
  Tag / fusion protein: His10-TEV (N terminal on backbone)
  Cloning method: Ligation Independent Cloning
  Sequencing primers: 5′ T7; 3′ T7 reverse
Terms and licenses: Academic/Nonprofit Terms; Industry Terms: Not Available to Industry
Depositor comments: This plasmid was generated as part of an open library of human kinase domain constructs for automated bacterial expression. The work can be found here doi: http://dx.doi.org/10.1101/038711 The lambda phosphatase expression vector can be found at https://www.addgene.org/79748/ The YopH Phosphatase expression vector can be found at https://www.addgene.org/79749/
How to cite: FGFR1_HUMAN_D0 was a gift from John Chodera & Nicholas Levinson & Markus Seeliger (Addgene plasmid # 79719 ; http://n2t.net/addgene:79719 ; RRID:Addgene_79719)
