[The description below was written by a language model from this plasmid's Addgene catalogue record.]
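Description:
FGFR1_HUMAN_D0 is a bacterial expression plasmid that encodes the kinase domain of human FGFR1 (fibroblast growth factor receptor 1), a receptor tyrosine kinase. It is built on the pET His10 TEV LIC cloning vector (2B-T-10), a pET-family backbone designed for ligation-independent cloning, which was the method used to insert the kinase domain. The plasmid is selected with ampicillin and is recorded as low copy. The record does not give the exact residue boundaries of the kinase domain, the origin of replication, or the overall plasmid size, and no feature table is provided.

Expression is driven by the T7 promoter, so protein production requires an E. coli host that supplies T7 RNA polymerase, while a cloning strain such as DH5alpha serves for propagation only. The backbone contributes an N-terminal ten-histidine tag followed by a TEV protease recognition site. This allows the fusion protein to be captured by immobilised metal affinity chromatography and the tag to be cleaved off afterwards.

The construct belongs to an open library of human kinase domain constructs created for automated bacterial expression. It is intended to be co-expressed with a separate YopH phosphatase plasmid from the same set. YopH is a tyrosine phosphatase, and co-expressing it is stated to enhance bacterial kinase expression, presumably by counteracting kinase phosphorylation activity in the host. A lambda phosphatase vector is also part of the collection. Typical uses would be producing recombinant FGFR1 kinase domain for biochemical, biophysical or structural work.
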