>Addgene plasmid #79719 | FGFR1_HUMAN_D0 | depositor partial sequence | sequence record 149041 | Sequence of gene (FGFR1_HUMAN) inserted into backbone.
GCAGGGGTCTCTGAGTATGAGCTTCCCGAAGACCCTCGCTGGGAGCTGCCTCGGGACAGACTGGTCTTAG
GCAAACCCCTGGGAGAGGGCTGCTTTGGGCAGGTGGTGTTGGCAGAGGCTATCGGGCTGGACAAGGACAA
ACCCAACCGTGTGACCAAAGTGGCTGTGAAGATGTTGAAGTCGGACGCAACAGAGAAAGACTTGTCAGAC
CTGATCTCAGAAATGGAGATGATGAAGATGATCGGGAAGCATAAGAATATCATCAACCTGCTGGGGGCCT
GCACGCAGGATGGTCCCTTGTATGTCATCGTGGAGTATGCCTCCAAGGGCAACCTGCGGGAGTACCTGCA
GGCCCGGAGGCCCCCAGGGCTGGAATACTGCTACAACCCCAGCCACAACCCAGAGGAGCAGCTCTCCTCC
AAGGACCTGGTGTCCTGCGCCTACCAGGTGGCCCGAGGCATGGAGTATCTGGCCTCCAAGAAGTGCATAC
ACCGAGACCTGGCAGCCAGGAATGTCCTGGTGACAGAGGACAATGTGATGAAGATAGCAGACTTTGGCCT
CGCACGGGACATTCACCACATCGACTACTATAAAAAGACAACCAACGGCCGACTGCCTGTGAAGTGGATG
GCACCCGAGGCATTATTTGACCGGATCTACACCCACCAGAGTGATGTGTGGTCTTTCGGGGTGCTCCTGT
GGGAGATCTTCACTCTGGGCGGCTCCCCATACCCCGGTGTGCCTGTGGAGGAACTTTTCAAGCTGCTGAA
GGAGGGTCACCGCATGGACAAGCCCAGTAACTGCACCAACGAGCTGTACATGATGATGCGGGACTGCTGG
CATGCAGTGCCCTCACAGAGACCCACCTTCAAGCAGCTGGTGGAAGACCTGGACCGCATCGTGGCCTTGA
CCTCCAACCAGGAG
