>Addgene plasmid #79719 | FGFR1_HUMAN_D0 | addgene partial sequence | sequence record 156173 | T7 5'-TAATACGACTCACTATAGGG-3'
ATTAAGCGGCCGCCCTGCAGGACTCGAGTTCTAGAAATAATTTTGTTTAACTTTAAGAAGGAGATATACA
TATGAAATCTTCTCACCATCACCATCACCATCACCATCACCATGAAAACCTGTACTTCCAATCCAATGCA
GCAGGGGTCTCTGAGTATGAGCTTCCCGAAGACCCTCGCTGGGAGCTGCCTCGGGACAGACTGGTCTTAG
GCAAACCCCTGGGAGAGGGCTGCTTTGGGCAGGTGGTGTTGGCAGAGGCTATCGGGCTGGACAAGGACAA
ACCCAACCGTGTGACCAAAGTGGCTGTGAAGATGTTGAAGTCGGACGCAACAGAGAAAGACTTGTCAGAC
CTGATCTCAGAAATGGAGATGATGAAGATGATCGGGAAGCATAAGAATATCATCAACCTGCTGGGGGCCT
GCACGCAGGATGGTCCCTTGTATGTCATCGTGGAGTATGCCTCCAAGGGCAACCTGCGGGAGTACCTGCA
GGCCCGGAGGCCCCCAGGGCTGGAATACTGCTACAACCCCAGCCACAACCCA
