>Addgene plasmid #79719 | FGFR1_HUMAN_D0 | addgene partial sequence | sequence record 156174 | T7term 5'-GCTAGTTATTGCTCAGCGG-3'
TTAGCAGCCGGATCAGCGCGCACGCGTGGTACCGGCCGGCCACCAGGTGGCGCGCCGCGATCGCGGATCC
GTTATCCACTTCCAATGTTATTACTCCTGGTTGGAGGTCAAGGCCACGATGCGGTCCAGGTCTTCCACCA
GCTGCTTGAAGGTGGGTCTCTGTGAGGGCACTGCATGCCAGCAGTCCCGCATCATCATGTACAGCTCGTT
GGTGCAGTTACTGGGCTTGTCCATGCGGTGACCCTCCTTCAGCAGCTTGAAAAGTTCCTCCACAGGCACA
CCGGGGTATGGGGAGCCGCCCAGAGTGAAGATCTCCCACAGGAGCACCCCGAAAGACCACACATCACTCT
GGTGGGTGTAGATCCGGTCAAATAATGCCTCGGGTGCCATCCACTTCACAGGCAGTCGGCCGTTGGTTGT
CTTTTTATAGTAGTCGATGTGGTGAATGTCCCGTGCGAGGCCAAAGTCTGCTATCTTCATCACATTGTCC
TCTGTCACCAGGACATTCCTGGCTGCCAGGTCTCGGTGTATGCACTTCTTGGAGGCCAGATACTCCATGC
CTCGGGCCACCTGGTAGGCGCAGGACACCAGGTCCTTGGAGGAGAGCTGCTCCTCTGGGTTGTGGCTGGG
GTTGTAGCAGTATTCCAGCCCTGGGGGCCTCCGGGCCTGCAGGTACTCCCGCAGGTTGCCCTTGGAGGCA
TACTCCACGATGACATACAAGGGACCATCCTGCGTGCAGGCCCCCAGCAGGTTGATGATATTCTTATGCT
TCCCGATCATCTTCATCATCTCCATTTCTGAGATCAGGTCTGACAAGTCTTTCTCTGTTGCGTCCGACTT
CAACATCTTCACAGC
